>Addgene plasmid #85004 | mEGFP-FKBP(M)x4 | depositor full sequence | sequence record 163662 | mEGFP-FKBP(M)x4 sequence 6121 bps
TCTTCCGCTTCCTCGCTCACTGACTCGCTGCGCTCGGTCGTTCGGCTGCGGCGAGCGGTATCAGCTCACT
CAAAGGCGGTAATACGGTTATCCACAGAATCAGGGGATAACGCAGGAAAGAACATGTGAGCAAAAGGCCA
GCAAAAGGCCAGGAACCGTAAAAAGGCCGCGTTGCTGGCGTTTTTCCATAGGCTCCGCCCCCCTGACGAG
CATCACAAAAATCGACGCTCAAGTCAGAGGTGGCGAAACCCGACAGGACTATAAAGATACCAGGCGTTTC
CCCCTGGAAGCTCCCTCGTGCGCTCTCCTGTTCCGACCCTGCCGCTTACCGGATACCTGTCCGCCTTTCT
CCCTTCGGGAAGCGTGGCGCTTTCTCATAGCTCACGCTGTAGGTATCTCAGTTCGGTGTAGGTCGTTCGC
TCCAAGCTGGGCTGTGTGCACGAACCCCCCGTTCAGCCCGACCGCTGCGCCTTATCCGGTAACTATCGTC
TTGAGTCCAACCCGGTAAGACACGACTTATCGCCACTGGCAGCAGCCACTGGTAACAGGATTAGCAGAGC
GAGGTATGTAGGCGGTGCTACAGAGTTCTTGAAGTGGTGGCCTAACTACGGCTACACTAGAAGGACAGTA
TTTGGTATCTGCGCTCTGCTGAAGCCAGTTACCTTCGGAAAAAGAGTTGGTAGCTCTTGATCCGGCAAAC
AAACCACCGCTGGTAGCGGTGGTTTTTTTGTTTGCAAGCAGCAGATTACGCGCAGAAAAAAAGGATCTCA
AGAAGATCCTTTGATCTTTTCTACGGGGTCTGACGCTCAGTGGAACGAAAACTCACGTTAAGGGATTTTG
GTCATGAGATTATCAAAAAGGATCTTCACCTAGATCCTTTTAAATTAAAAATGAAGTTTTAAATCAATCT
AAAGTATATATGAGTAAACTTGGTCTGACAGTTACCAATGCTTAATCAGTGAGGCACCTATCTCAGCGAT
CTGTCTATTTCGTTCATCCATAGTTGCCTGACTCCCCGTCGTGTAGATAACTACGATACGGGAGGGCTTA
CCATCTGGCCCCAGTGCTGCAATGATACCGCGAGACCCACGCTCACCGGCTCCAGATTTATCAGCAATAA
ACCAGCCAGCCGGAAGGGCCGAGCGCAGAAGTGGTCCTGCAACTTTATCCGCCTCCATCCAGTCTATTAA
TTGTTGCCGGGAAGCTAGAGTAAGTAGTTCGCCAGTTAATAGTTTGCGCAACGTTGTTGCCATTGCTACA
GGCATCGTGGTGTCACGCTCGTCGTTTGGTATGGCTTCATTCAGCTCCGGTTCCCAACGATCAAGGCGAG
TTACATGATCCCCCATGTTGTGCAAAAAAGCGGTTAGCTCCTTCGGTCCTCCGATCGTTGTCAGAAGTAA
GTTGGCCGCAGTGTTATCACTCATGGTTATGGCAGCACTGCATAATTCTCTTACTGTCATGCCATCCGTA
AGATGCTTTTCTGTGACTGGTGAGTACTCAACCAAGTCATTCTGAGAATAGTGTATGCGGCGACCGAGTT
GCTCTTGCCCGGCGTCAATACGGGATAATACCGCGCCACATAGCAGAACTTTAAAAGTGCTCATCATTGG
AAAACGTTCTTCGGGGCGAAAACTCTCAAGGATCTTACCGCTGTTGAGATCCAGTTCGATGTAACCCACT
CGTGCACCCAACTGATCTTCAGCATCTTTTACTTTCACCAGCGTTTCTGGGTGAGCAAAAACAGGAAGGC
AAAATGCCGCAAAAAAGGGAATAAGGGCGACACGGAAATGTTGAATACTCATACTCTTCCTTTTTCAATA
TTATTGAAGCATTTATCAGGGTTATTGTCTCATGAGCGGATACATATTTGAATGTATTTAGAAAAATAAA
CAAATAGGGGTTCCGCGCACATTTCCCCGAAAAGTGCCACCTGACGTCTAAGAAACCATTATTATCATGA
CATTAACCTATAAAAATAGGCGTATCACGAGGCCAATTCGGTCGAAAAAAGAAAAGGAGAGGGCCAAGAG
GGAGGGCATTGGTGACTATTGAGCACGTGAGTATACGTGATTAAGCACACAAAGGCAGCTTGGAGTATGT
CTGTTATTAATTTCACAGGTAGTTCTGGTCCATTGGTGAAAGTTTGCGGCTTGCAGAGCACAGAGGCCGC
AGAATGTGCACTAGATTCCGATGCTGACTTGCTGGGTATTATATGTGTGCCCAATAGAAAGAGAACAATT
GACCCGGTTATTGCAAGGAAAATTTCAAGTCTTGTAAAAGCATATAAAAATAGTTCAGGCACTCCGAAAT
ACTTGGTTGGCGTGTTTCGTAATCAACCTAAGGAGGATGTTTTGGCTCTGGTCAATGATTACGGCATTGA
TATCGTCCAACTGCATGGAGATGAGTCGTGGCAAGAATACCAAGAGTTCCTCGGTTTGCCAGTTATTAAA
AGACTCGTATTTCCAAAAGACTGCAACATACTACTCAGTGCAGCTTCACAGAAACCTCATTCGTTTATTC
CCTTGTTTGATTCAGAAGCAGGTGGGACAGGTGAACTTTTGGATTGGAACTCGATTTCTGACTGGGTTGG
AAGGCAAGAGAGCCCCGAGAGCTTACATTTTATGTTAGCTGGTGGACTGACGCCAGAAAATGTTGGTGAT
GCGCTTAGATTAAATGGCGTTATTGGTGTTGATGTAAGCGGAGGTGTGGAGACAAATGGTGTAAAAGACT
CTAACAAAATAGCAAATTTCGTCAAAAATGCTAAGAAATAGGTTATTACTGAGTAGTATTTATTTAAGTA
TTGTTTGTGCACTTGCCTGCAAGCCTTTTGAAAAGCAAGCATAAAAGATCGCCCTTTCGTCTCGCGCGTT
TCGGTGATGACGGTGAAAACCTCTGACACATGCAGCTCCCGGAGACGGTCACAGCTTGTCTGTAAGCGGA
TGCCGGGAGCAGACAAGCCCGTCAGGGCGCGTCAGCGGGTGTTGGCGGGTGTCGGGGCTGGCTTAACTAT
GCGGCATCAGAGCAGATTGTACTGAGAGTGCACCATATGCGGTGTGAAATACCGCACAGATGCGTAAGGA
GAAAATACCGCATCAGGCGGACCTTAATACATTCAGACACTTCTGCGGTATCACCCTACTTATTCCCTTC
GAGATTATATCTAGGAACCCATCAGGTTGGTGGAAGATTACCCGTTCTAAGACTTTTCAGCTTCCTCTAT
TGATGTTACACCTGGACACCCCTTTTCTGGCATCCAGTTTTTAATCTTCAGTGGCATGTGAGATTCTCCG
AAATTAATTAAAGCAATCACACAATTCTCTCGGATACCACCTCGGTTGAAACTGACAGGTGGTTTGTTAC
GCATGCTAATGCAAAGGAGCCTATATACCTTTGGCTCGGCTGCTGTAACAGGGAATATAAAGGGCAGCAT
AATTTAGGAGTTTAGTGAACTTGCAACATTTACTATTTTCCCTTCTTACGTAAATATTTTTCTTTTTAAT
TCTAAATCAATCTTTTTCAATTTTTTGTTTGTATTCTTTTCTTGCTTAAATCTATAACTACAAAAAACAC
ATACATAAACTAAAAGAATTCAAAAATGGTGAGCAAGGGCGAGGAGCTGTTCACCGGGGTGGTGCCCATC
CTGGTCGAGCTGGACGGCGACGTAAACGGCCACAAGTTCAGCGTGTCCGGCGAGGGCGAGGGCGATGCCA
CCTACGGCAAGCTGACCCTGAAGTTCATCTGCACCACCGGCAAGCTGCCCGTGCCCTGGCCCACCCTCGT
GACCACCCTGACCTACGGCGTGCAGTGCTTCAGCCGCTACCCCGACCACATGAAGCAGCACGACTTCTTC
AAGTCCGCCATGCCCGAAGGCTACGTCCAGGAGCGCACCATCTTCTTCAAGGACGACGGCAACTACAAGA
CCCGCGCCGAGGTGAAGTTCGAGGGCGACACCCTGGTGAACCGCATCGAGCTGAAGGGCATCGACTTCAA
GGAGGACGGCAACATCCTGGGGCACAAGCTGGAGTACAACTACAACAGCCACAACGTCTATATCATGGCC
GACAAGCAGAAGAACGGCATCAAGGTGAACTTCAAGATCCGCCACAACATCGAGGACGGCAGCGTGCAGC
TCGCCGACCACTACCAGCAGAACACCCCCATCGGCGACGGCCCCGTGCTGCTGCCCGACAACCACTACCT
GAGCACCCAGTCCAAGCTGAGCAAAGACCCCAACGAGAAGCGCGATCACATGGTCCTGCTGGAGTTCGTG
ACCGCCGCCGGGATCACTCTCGGCATGGACGAGCTGTACAAGGGATCCTCTAGAGGAGTGCAGGTGGAAA
CCATCTCCCCAGGAGACGGGCGCACCTTCCCCAAGCGCGGCCAGACCTGCGTGGTGCACTACACCGGGAT
GCTTGAAGATGGAAAGAAAATGGATTCCTCCCGGGACAGAAACAAGCCCTTTAAGTTTATGCTAGGCAAG
CAGGAGGTGATCCGAGGCTGGGAAGAAGGGGTTGCCCAGATGAGTGTGGGTCAGAGAGCCAAACTGACTA
TATCTCCAGATTATGCCTATGGTGCCACTGGGCACCCAGGCATCATCCCACCACATGCCACTCTCGTCTT
CGATGTGGAGCTTCTAAAACTGGAAACTAGAGGAGTGCAGGTGGAAACCATCTCCCCAGGAGACGGGCGC
ACCTTCCCCAAGCGCGGCCAGACCTGCGTGGTGCACTACACCGGGATGCTTGAAGATGGAAAGAAAATGG
ATTCCTCCCGGGACAGAAACAAGCCCTTTAAGTTTATGCTAGGCAAGCAGGAGGTGATCCGAGGCTGGGA
AGAAGGGGTTGCCCAGATGAGTGTGGGTCAGAGAGCCAAACTGACTATATCTCCAGATTATGCCTATGGT
GCCACTGGGCACCCAGGCATCATCCCACCACATGCCACTCTCGTCTTCGATGTGGAGCTTCTAAAACTGG
AAACTAGAGGAGTGCAGGTGGAAACCATCTCCCCAGGAGACGGGCGCACCTTCCCCAAGCGCGGCCAGAC
CTGCGTGGTGCACTACACCGGGATGCTTGAAGATGGAAAGAAAATGGATTCCTCCCGGGACAGAAACAAG
CCCTTTAAGTTTATGCTAGGCAAGCAGGAGGTGATCCGAGGCTGGGAAGAAGGGGTTGCCCAGATGAGTG
TGGGTCAGAGAGCCAAACTGACTATATCTCCAGATTATGCCTATGGTGCCACTGGGCACCCAGGCATCAT
CCCACCACATGCCACTCTCGTCTTCGATGTGGAGCTTCTAAAACTGGAAACTAGAGGAGTGCAGGTGGAA
ACCATCTCCCCAGGAGACGGGCGCACCTTCCCCAAGCGCGGCCAGACCTGCGTGGTGCACTACACCGGGA
TGCTTGAAGATGGAAAGAAAATGGATTCCTCCCGGGACAGAAACAAGCCCTTTAAGTTTATGCTAGGCAA
GCAGGAGGTGATCCGAGGCTGGGAAGAAGGGGTTGCCCAGATGAGTGTGGGTCAGAGAGCCAAACTGACT
ATATCTCCAGATTATGCCTATGGTGCCACTGGGCACCCAGGCATCATCCCACCACATGCCACTCTCGTCT
TCGATGTGGAGCTTCTAAAACTGGAATAAACTAGATCATGTAATTAGTTATGTCACGCTTACATTCACGC
CCTCCCCCCACATCCGCTCTAACCGAAAAGGAAGGAGTTAGACAACCTGAAGTCTAGGTCCCTATTTATT
TTTTTATAGTTATGTTAGTATTAAGAACGTTATTTATATTTCAAATTTTTCTTTTTTTTCTGTACAGACG
CGTGTACGCATGTAACATTATACTGAAAACCTTGCTTGAGAAGGTTTTGGGACGCTCGAAGGCTTTAATT
TGCAAGCTTGGCGTAATCATGGTCATAGCTGTTTCCTGTGTGAAATTGTTATCCGCTCACAATTCCACAC
AACATACGAGCCGGAAGCATAAAGTGTAAAGCCTGGGGTGCCTAATGAGTGAGCTAACTCACATTAATTG
CGTTGCGCTCACTGCCCGCTTTCCAGTCGGGAAACCTGTCGTGCCAGCTGCATTAATGAATCGGCCAACG
CGCGGGGAGAGGCGGTTTGCGTATTGGGCGC
Features (pLannotate 1.2.2; 17 found; start..end, strand, type, name):
    183..771     -  rep_origin     ori: high-copy-number ColE1/pMB1/pBR322/pUC origin of replication
    942..1802    -  CDS            AmpR: β-lactamase; bla; confers resistance to ampicillin, carbenicillin, and related antibiotics
   1803..1907    -  promoter       AmpR promoter: bla
   1995..2096    +  promoter       TRP1 promoter: S. cerevisiae TRP1
   2097..2768    +  CDS            TRP1: TRPF_YEAST - Experimental evidence at protein level: Swiss-Prot protein existence level 1. From Saccharomyces cerevisiae (strain ATCC 204508 / S288c) (Baker's yeast).
   2861..2896    +  CDS            rop (fragment): Rop protein, which maintains plasmids at low copy number; rop
   2998..3097    +  misc_feature   bom (fragment): basis of mobility region from pBR322
   3596..4312    +  CDS            mEGFP: mEGFP is a basic (constitutively fluorescent) green fluorescent protein published in 2002, derived from Aequorea victoria. It has moderate acid sensitivity.
   4325..4645    +  CDS            DmrD: dimeric F36M mutant of FK506-binding protein FKBP12 dimerization can be reversed by ligand binding
   4652..4972    +  CDS            DmrD: dimeric F36M mutant of FK506-binding protein FKBP12 dimerization can be reversed by ligand binding
   4979..5299    +  CDS            DmrD: dimeric F36M mutant of FK506-binding protein FKBP12 dimerization can be reversed by ligand binding
   5306..5626    +  CDS            DmrD: dimeric F36M mutant of FK506-binding protein FKBP12 dimerization can be reversed by ligand binding
   5636..5883    +  terminator     CYC1 terminator: S. cerevisiae CYC1; transcription terminator for CYC1
   5926..5942    -  protein_bind   lac operator: The lac repressor binds to the lac operator to inhibit transcription in E. coli. This inhibition can be relieved by adding lactose or isopropyl-β-D-thiogalactopyranoside (IPTG). lac repressor encoded by lacI
   5950..5980    -  promoter       lac promoter: promoter for the E. coli lac operon
   5995..6016    -  protein_bind   CAP binding site: CAP binding activates transcription in the presence of cAMP. E. coli catabolite activator protein
   6029..6121    -  CDS            lacI (fragment): lac repressor; lacI; The lac repressor binds to the lac operator to inhibit transcription in E. coli. This inhibition can be relieved by adding lactose or isopropyl-β-D-thiogalactopyranoside (IPTG).
