[The description below was written by a language model from this plasmid's Addgene catalogue record and pLannotate feature annotations shown in this document.]
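Description:
mEGFP-FKBP(M)x4 is a yeast expression plasmid built on YIplac204, an integrating-type Saccharomyces cerevisiae vector. Consistent with that, the annotated features show no yeast replication origin (no 2μ or CEN/ARS element), so stable maintenance in yeast depends on chromosomal integration, with the TRP1 gene and its own promoter providing tryptophan prototrophy as the selectable marker. In E. coli the plasmid replicates from a high-copy ColE1/pUC-type origin and is selected with ampicillin through the β-lactamase gene. Short rop, bom and lacI fragments, together with a lac promoter/operator and CAP site next to the cloning region, are backbone remnants with no role in the yeast payload. The catalogue lists a total size of 6073 bp, whereas the deposited full sequence is 6121 nt, a small discrepancy the record does not explain.

The payload is a single fusion reading frame in which monomeric EGFP is followed by four tandem copies of FKBP(M), the F36M mutant of the FK506-binding protein FKBP12 (annotated as DmrD), and the cassette ends in the CYC1 transcription terminator. The F36M mutation makes FKBP self-dimerize, and this association is reversed by ligand binding, so a fluorescent protein carrying four such domains can self-associate into higher-order assemblies that can be visualized by fluorescence and dissolved by adding ligand. About 500 bp upstream of mEGFP is unannotated, and the record does not state which promoter drives expression. The associated work concerns an improved reversibly dimerizing FKBP mutant, so this F36M construct probably serves there as a tool or comparison for ligand-reversible aggregation in yeast, although the record itself states only that it expresses the fusion.
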