Addgene plasmid #85004: mEGFP-FKBP(M)x4
Purpose: Expresses mEGFP-FKBP(M)x4
Depositing lab: Benjamin Glick. Depositing organization: University of Chicago. Publication: An improved reversibly dimerizing mutant of the FK506-binding protein FKBP. Barrero JJ, Papanikou E, Casler JC, Day KJ, Glick BS. Cell Logist. 2016 Jun 24;6(3):e1204848. eCollection 2016 Jul-Sep. 1204848 PubMed 27738551.
Backbone
  Vector backbone: YIplac204
  Total vector size (bp): 6073
  Vector type: Yeast Expression
Growth in bacteria
  Bacterial resistance: Ampicillin, 100 μg/mL
  Growth temperature: 37°C
  Growth strain: DH5alpha
  Copy number: Unknown
Gene/Insert
  Gene/Insert name: EGFP-FKBP(M)x4
Terms and licenses: Academic/Nonprofit Terms; Industry Terms: Not Available to Industry
How to cite: mEGFP-FKBP(M)x4 was a gift from Benjamin Glick (Addgene plasmid # 85004 ; http://n2t.net/addgene:85004 ; RRID:Addgene_85004)
