>Addgene plasmid #85004 | mEGFP-FKBP(M)x4 | addgene partial sequence | sequence record 167712 | CYC1 5'-GCGTGAATGTAAGCGTGAC-3'
AGAAGCTCCACATCGAAGACGAGAGTGGCATGTGGTGGGATGATGCCTGGGTGCCCAGTGGCACCATAGG
CATAATCTGGAGATATAGTCAGTTTGGCTCTCTGACCCACACTCATCTGGGCAACCCCTTCTTCCCAGCC
TCGGATCACCTCCTGCTTGCCTAGCATAAACTTAAAGGGCTTGTTTCTGTCCCGGGAGGAATCCATTTTC
TTTCCATCTTCAAGCATCCCGGTGTAGTGCACCACGCAGGTCTGGCCGCGCTTGGGGAAGGTGCGCCCGT
CTCCTGGGGAGATGGTTTCCACCTGCACTCCTCTAGTTTCCAGTTTTAGAAGCTCCACATCGAAGACGAG
AGTGGCATGTGGTGGGATGATGCCTGGGTGCCCAGTGGCACCATAGGCATAATCTGGAGATATAGTCAGT
TTGGCTCTCTGACCCACACTCATCTGGGCAACCCCTTCTTCCCAGCCTCGGATCACCTCCTGCTTGCCTA
GCATAAACTTAAAGGGCTTGTTTCTGTCCCGGGAGGAATCCATTTTCTTTCCATCTTCAAGCATCCCGGT
GTAGTGCACCACGCAGGTCTGGCCGCGCTTGGGGAAGGTGCGCCCGTCTCCTGGGGAGATGGTTTCCACC
TGCACTCCTCTAG
