>Addgene plasmid #85004 | mEGFP-FKBP(M)x4 | addgene partial sequence | sequence record 167718 | CMV-d2eGFP-F 5'-TATATCATGGCCGACAAGC-3'
GATCCGCCACAACATCGAGGACGGCAGCGTGCAGCTCGCCGACCACTACCAGCAGAACACCCCCATCGGC
GACGGCCCCGTGCTGCTGCCCGACAACCACTACCTGAGCACCCAGTCCAAGCTGAGCAAAGACCCCAACG
AGAAGCGCGATCACATGGTCCTGCTGGAGTTCGTGACCGCCGCCGGGATCACTCTCGGCATGGACGAGCT
GTACAAGGGATCCTCTAGAGGAGTGCAGGTGGAAACCATCTCCCCAGGAGACGGGCGCACCTTCCCCAAG
CGCGGCCAGACCTGCGTGGTGCACTACACCGGGATGCTTGAAGATGGAAAGAAAATGGATTCCTCCCGGG
ACAGAAACAAGCCCTTTAAGTTTATGCTAGGCAAGCAGGAGGTGATCCGAGGCTGGGAAGAAGGGGTTGC
CCAGATGAGTGTGGGTCAGAGAGCCAAACTGACTATATCTCCAGATTATGCCTATGGTGCCACTGGGCAC
CCAGGCATCATCCCACCACATGCCACTCTCGTCTTCGATGTGGAGCTTCTAAAACTGGAAACTAGAGGAG
TGCAGGTGGAAACCATCTCCCCAGGAGACGGGCGCACCTTCCCCAAGCGCGGCCAGACCTGCGTGGTGCA
CTACACCGGGATGCTTGAAGATGGAAAGAAAATGGATTCCTCCCGGGACAGAAACAAGCCCTTTAAGTTT
ATGCTAGGCAAGCAGGAGGTGATCCGAGGCTGGGAAGAAGGGGTTGCCCAGATGAGTGTGGGTCAGAGAG
CCAAACTGACTATATCTCCAGATTATGCCTATGGTGCCACTGGGCACCCAGGCATCATCCCACCACATGC
CACTCTCGTCTTCGATGTGGAGCTTCTAAAACTGGAAACTAGAGGAGTGCAGGTGGAAACCATCTC
